Addgene plasmid #236885: HiBiT-TP53 Fusion Vector
Purpose: Express HiBiT-TP53 in Mammalian Cells under a CMV promoter
Depositing lab: Promega Corporation.
Backbone
  Vector backbone: pBiT3.1-N [CMV/HiBiT/Blast] Vector
  Vector type: Mammalian Expression
  Selectable markers: Blasticidin
Growth in bacteria
  Bacterial resistance: Kanamycin, 50 μg/mL
  Growth temperature: 37°C
  Growth strain: DH5alpha
  Copy number: High Copy
Gene/Insert
  Gene/Insert name: TP53
  Species: H. sapiens (human)
  Mutation: None
  Entrez Gene: TP53 (a.k.a. BCC7, BMFS5, LFS1, P53, TRP53)
  Promoter: CMV
  Tag / fusion protein: HiBiT (N terminal on backbone)
  Cloning method: Other
Terms and licenses: Academic/Nonprofit Terms; Industry Terms
How to cite: HiBiT-TP53 Fusion Vector was a gift from Promega Corporation (Addgene plasmid # 236885 ; http://n2t.net/addgene:236885 ; RRID:Addgene_236885)
