[The description below was written by a language model from this plasmid's Addgene catalogue record and pLannotate feature annotations shown in this document.]
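Description:
HiBiT-TP53 Fusion Vector is a mammalian expression plasmid of about 5.3 kb, built on the pBiT3.1-N [CMV/HiBiT/Blast] backbone, that produces human TP53 (p53, recorded as carrying no mutation) with an N-terminal HiBiT tag. Transcription is driven by the human cytomegalovirus immediate-early enhancer and promoter, followed by a chimeric β-globin/immunoglobulin intron that generally improves mRNA processing and expression. A T7 promoter just upstream of the coding region would also allow in vitro transcription. The TP53 open reading frame is followed by a short multiple cloning site remnant and an SV40 polyadenylation signal. The HiBiT peptide itself is too short to have been picked up by the automated annotation, but the gap between the T7 promoter and the start of TP53 is consistent with the backbone-encoded tag and linker.

The record is not fully consistent about selection. The catalogue lists blasticidin as the mammalian selectable marker and kanamycin for bacterial selection, whereas the annotated sequence shows an SV40 early promoter and a bacterial EM7 promoter driving a neo/nptII gene with a synthetic poly(A) signal. That dual-promoter arrangement explains kanamycin resistance in E. coli and would normally confer G418 rather than blasticidin resistance in mammalian cells; no blasticidin resistance gene is annotated. Likewise, the catalogue describes the plasmid as high copy, while the annotated origin is p15A, usually considered medium copy. Several other small fragment hits (M13 ori, bom, IS1, cer, RSF ori) are probably backbone remnants.

HiBiT is a small peptide that complements the LgBiT protein to reconstitute NanoLuc luciferase, so the construct is suited to luminescent quantification of p53 abundance, stability or degradation in transfected cells.
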