Features (pLannotate 1.2.2; 22 found; start..end, strand, type, name):
    140..517     +  enhancer       CMV enhancer: human cytomegalovirus immediate early enhancer
    519..718     +  promoter       CMV promoter: human cytomegalovirus (CMV) immediate early promoter
    857..989     +  intron         chimeric intron: chimera between introns from human β-globin and immunoglobulin heavy chain genes
   1033..1051    +  promoter       T7 promoter: promoter for bacteriophage T7 RNA polymerase
   1134..2312    +  CDS            TP53 (sequence withheld): P53_HUMAN - Also known as P53. Experimental evidence at protein level: Swiss-Prot protein existence level 1. Acts as a tumor suppressor in many tumor types; induces growth arrest or apoptosis depending on the physiological circumstances and cell type. Involved in cell cycle regulation as a trans-activator that acts to negatively regulate cell division by controlling a set of genes required for this process. One of the activated genes is an inhibitor of cyclin-dependent kinases. Apoptosis induction seems to be mediated either by stimulation of BAX and FAS antigen expression, or by repression of
   2321..2376    +  misc_feature   MCS: pUC18/19 multiple cloning site
   2383..2432    +  CDS            SET1 (fragment): solubility-enhancement tag derived from T7 phage gene 10B
   2440..2459    +  terminator     T7 terminator (fragment): transcription terminator for bacteriophage T7 RNA polymerase
   2481..2602    -  polyA_signal   SV40 poly(A) signal: SV40 polyadenylation signal
   2625..2693    -  CDS            large T antigen (fragment): large T antigen from SV40 (simian virus 40)
   2698..2730    +  rep_origin     M13 ori (fragment): M13 bacteriophage origin of replication; arrow indicates direction of (+) strand synthesis
   2731..2782    -  misc_feature   bom (fragment): basis of mobility region from pBR322
   2847..3204    +  promoter       SV40 promoter: SV40 enhancer and early promoter
   3219..3266    +  promoter       EM7 promoter: synthetic bacterial promoter&nbsp
   3298..4089    +  CDS            neo: KKA2_KLEPN - Also known as kan, nptII. Experimental evidence at protein level: Swiss-Prot protein existence level 1. Resistance to kanamycin, neomycin, paromomycin, ribostamycin, butirosin and gentamicin B. From Klebsiella pneumoniae.
   4156..4204    +  polyA_signal   poly(A) signal: synthetic polyadenylation signal
   4233..4249    -  promoter       tet promoter (fragment): E. coli promoter for tetracycline efflux protein gene
   4361..4906    +  rep_origin     p15A ori: Plasmids containing the medium-copy-number p15A origin of replication can be propagated in E. coli cells that contain a second plasmid with the ColE1 origin.
   4994..5049    +  rep_origin     RSF ori (fragment): Plasmids containing the RSF 1030 origin of replication can be propagated in E. coli cells that contain additional plasmids with compatible origins.
   5148..5174    -  misc_feature   bom (fragment): basis of mobility region from pBR322
   5168..5215    -  mobile_element IS1 (fragment): prokaryotic transposable element IS1
   5223..5294    +  misc_feature   cer region (fragment): ColE1-derived recombination site that helps to maintain plasmids as monomers
>Addgene plasmid #236885 | HiBiT-TP53 Fusion Vector | addgene full sequence | sequence record 473395 | Addgene NGS Result
TCAATATTGGCCATTAGCCATATTATTCATTGGTTATATAGCATAAATCAATATTGGCTATTGGCCATTG
CATACGTTGTATCTATATCATAATATGTACATTTATATTGGCTCATGTCCAATATGACCGCCATGTTGGC
ATTGATTATTGACTAGTTATTAATAGTAATCAATTACGGGGTCATTAGTTCATAGCCCATATATGGAGTT
CCGCGTTACATAACTTACGGTAAATGGCCCGCCTGGCTGACCGCCCAACGACCCCCGCCCATTGACGTCA
ATAATGACGTATGTTCCCATAGTAACGCCAATAGGGACTTTCCATTGACGTCAATGGGTGGAGTATTTAC
GGTAAACTGCCCACTTGGCAGTACATCAAGTGTATCATATGCCAAGTCCGCCCCCTATTGACGTCAATGA
CGGTAAATGGCCCGCCTGGCATTATGCCCAGTACATGACCTTACGGGACTTTCCTACTTGGCAGTACATC
TACGTATTAGTCATCGCTATTACCATGGTGATGCGGTTTTGGCAGTACACCAATGGGCGTGGATAGCGGT
TTGACTCACGGGGATTTCCAAGTCTCCACCCCATTGACGTCAATGGGAGTTTGTTTTGGCACCAAAATCA
ACGGGACTTTCCAAAATGTCGTAATAACCCCGCCCCGTTGACGCAAATGGGCGGTAGGCGTGTACGGTGG
GAGGTCTATATAAGCAGAGCTGGTTTAGTGAACCGTCAGATCACTAGAAGCTTTATTGCGGTAGTTTATC
ACAGTTAAATTGCTAACGCAGTCAGTGCTTCTGACACAACAGTCTCGAACTTAAGCTGCAGAAGTTGGTC
GTGAGGCACTGGGCAGGTAAGTATCAAGGTTACAAGACAGGTTTAAGGAGACCAATAGAAACTGGGCTTG
TCGAGACAGAGAAGACTCTTGCGTTTCTGATAGGCACCTATTGGTCTTACTGACATCCACTTTGCCTTTC
TCTCCACAGGTGTCCACTCCCAGTTCAATTACAGCTCTTAAGGCTAGAGTATTAATACGACTCACTATAG
GGCTAGCGCTCACCATGGTGAGCGGCTGGCGGCTGTTCAAGAAGATTAGCGGGAGCTCCGGTGGCTCGAG
CGGTGCGATCGCC
[1182 nt withheld, positions 1134-2315]
TAAACGAATTCGGGCTCGGTACCCGGGGATCCTCTAGAGTCGACCTGCAGGCATGCAAGCTGATCCGGCT
GCTAACAAAGCCCGAAAGGAAGCTGAGTTGGCTGCTGCCACCGCTGAGCAATAACTAGCATAACCCCTTG
GGGCGGCCGCTTCGAGCAGACATGATAAGATACATTGATGAGTTTGGACAAACCACAACTAGAATGCAGT
GAAAAAAATGCTTTATTTGTGAAATTTGTGATGCTATTGCTTTATTTGTAACCATTATAAGCTGCAATAA
ACAAGTTAACAACAACAATTGCATTCATTTTATGTTTCAGGTTCAGGGGGAGATGTGGGAGGTTTTTTTA
AGCAAGTAAAACCTCTACAAATGTGGTAAAATCGAATTTTAACAAAATATTAACGCTTACAATTTCCTGA
TGCGGTATTTTCTCCTTACGCATCTGTGCGGTATTTCACACCGCATACGCGGATCTGCGCAGCACCATGG
CCTGAAATAACCTCTGAAAGAGGAACTTGGTTAGGTACCTTCTGAGGCGGAAAGAACCAGCTGTGGAATG
TGTGTCAGTTAGGGTGTGGAAAGTCCCCAGGCTCCCCAGCAGGCAGAAGTATGCAAAGCATGCATCTCAA
TTAGTCAGCAACCAGGTGTGGAAAGTCCCCAGGCTCCCCAGCAGGCAGAAGTATGCAAAGCATGCATCTC
AATTAGTCAGCAACCATAGTCCCGCCCCTAACTCCGCCCATCCCGCCCCTAACTCCGCCCAGTTCCGCCC
ATTCTCCGCCCCATGGCTGACTAATTTTTTTTATTTATGCAGAGGCCGAGGCCGCCTCGGCCTCTGAGCT
ATTCCAGAAGTAGTGAGGAGGCTTTTTTGGAGGCCTAGGCTTTTGCAAAAAGCTTAATTAACTGTTGACA
ATTAATCATCGGCATAGTATATCGGCATAGTATAATACGACAAGGTGAGGAACTAAACCCAGGAGGCAGA
TCATGATTGAACAAGATGGATTGCACGCAGGTTCTCCGGCCGCTTGGGTGGAGAGGCTATTCGGCTATGA
CTGGGCACAACAGACAATCGGCTGCTCTGATGCCGCCGTGTTCCGGCTGTCAGCGCAGGGGCGCCCGGTT
CTTTTTGTCAAGACCGACCTGTCCGGTGCCCTGAATGAACTGCAGGACGAGGCAGCGCGGCTATCGTGGC
TGGCCACGACGGGCGTTCCTTGCGCAGCTGTGCTCGACGTTGTCACTGAAGCGGGAAGGGACTGGCTGCT
ATTGGGCGAAGTGCCGGGGCAGGATCTCCTGTCATCTCACCTTGCTCCTGCCGAGAAAGTATCCATCATG
GCTGATGCAATGCGGCGGCTGCATACGCTTGATCCGGCTACCTGCCCATTCGACCACCAAGCGAAACATC
GCATCGAGCGAGCACGTACTCGGATGGAAGCCGGTCTTGTCGATCAGGATGATCTGGACGAAGAGCATCA
GGGGCTCGCGCCAGCCGAACTGTTCGCCAGGCTCAAGGCGCGCATGCCCGACGGCGAGGATCTCGTCGTG
ACCCATGGCGATGCCTGCTTGCCGAATATCATGGTGGAAAATGGCCGCTTTTCTGGATTCATCGACTGTG
GCCGGCTGGGTGTGGCGGACCGCTATCAGGACATAGCGTTGGCTACCCGTGATATTGCTGAAGAGCTTGG
CGGCGAATGGGCTGACCGCTTCCTCGTGCTTTACGGTATCGCCGCTCCCGATTCGCAGCGCATCGCCTTC
TATCGCCTTCTTGACGAGTTCTTCTGAGCGGGACTCTGGGGTTCGAAATGACCGACCAAGCGACGCCCAA
CCTGCCATCACGATGGCCGCAATAAAATATCTTTATTTTCATTACATCTGTGTGTTGGTTTTTTGTGTGA
ATCGATAGCGATAAGGATCCGCTCATGCGATGATAAGCTGTCAAACATGAGAATTACAACTTATATCGTA
TGGGGCTGACTTCAGGTGCTACATTTGAAGAGATAAATTGCACTGAAATCTAGAAATATTTTATCTGATT
AATAAGATGATCTTCTTGAGATCGTTTTGGTCTGCGCGTAATCTCTTGCTCTGAAAACGAAAAAACCGCC
TTGCAGGGCGGTTTTTCGAAGGTTCTCTGAGCTACCAACTCTTTGAACCGAGGTAACTGGCTTGGAGGAG
CGCAGTCACCAAAACTTGTCCTTTCAGTTTAGCCTTAACCGGCGCATGACTTCAAGACTAACTCCTCTAA
ATCAATTACCAGTGGCTGCTGCCAGTGGTGCTTTTGCATGTCTTTCCGGGTTGGACTCAAGACGATAGTT
ACCGGATAAGGCGCAGCGGTCGGACTGAACGGGGGGTTCGTGCATACAGTCCAGCTTGGAGCGAACTGCC
TACCCGGAACTGAGTGTCAGGCGTGGAATGAGACAAACGCGGCCATAACAGCGGAATGACACCGGTAAAC
CGAAAGGCAGGAACAGGAGAGCGCACGAGGGAGCCGCCAGGGGGAAACGCCTGGTATCTTTATAGTCCTG
TCGGGTTTCGCCACCACTGATTTGAGCGTCAGATTTCGTGATGCTTGTCAGGGGGGCGGAGCCTATGGAA
AAACGGCTTTGCCGCGGCCCTCTCACTTCCCTGTTAAGTATCTTCCTGGCATCTTCCAGGAAATCTCCGC
CCCGTTCGTAAGCCATTTCCGCTCGCCGCAGTCGAACGACCGAGCGTAGCGAGTCAGTGAGCGAGGAAGC
GGAATATATCCTGTATCACATATTCTGCTGACGCACCGGTGCAGCCTTTTTTCTCCTGCCACATGAAGCA
CTTCACTGACACCCTCATCAGTGCCAACATAGTAAGCCAGTATACACTCCGCTAGCGCTGATGTCCGGCG
GTGCTTTTGCCGTTACGCACCACCCCGTCATGAGATTACGCGTTTTAGCGGTGCGTACAATTAAGGGATT
ATGGTAAATCCACTTACTGTCTGCCCTCGTAGCCATCGAGATAAACCGCAGTACTCCGGCCACGATGCGT
CCGGCGTAGAGGATCGAGATCT
